Addgene plasmid #37010: pClneoMyc mouse LNX2
Depositing lab: Yutaka Hata. Depositing organization: Institute of Science Tokyo. Publication: Ligand-of-Numb protein X is an endocytic scaffold for junctional adhesion molecule 4. Kansaku A, Hirabayashi S, Mori H, Fujiwara N, Kawata A, Ikeda M, Rokukawa C, Kurihara H, Hata Y. Oncogene. 2006 Aug 24;25(37):5071-84. Epub 2006 Jul 10. 10.1038/sj.onc.1209468 PubMed 16832352.
Backbone
  Vector backbone: pCl-neo
  Backbone manufacturer: Promega
  Backbone size w/o insert (bp): 5472
  Vector type: Mammalian Expression
  Selectable markers: Neomycin (select with G418)
Growth in bacteria
  Bacterial resistance: Ampicillin, 100 μg/mL
  Growth temperature: 37°C
  Growth strain: DH5alpha
  Copy number: High Copy
Gene/Insert
  Gene/Insert name: LNX2
  Species: M. musculus (mouse)
  GenBank ID: Q91XL2
  Entrez Gene: Lnx2 (a.k.a. 9630046H24, AW209022)
  Promoter: CMV
  Tag / fusion protein: Myc (N terminal on insert)
  Cloning method: Restriction Enzyme; 5′ cloning site MluI (not destroyed); 3′ cloning site SalI (not destroyed)
  Sequencing primers: 5′ CMV-F; 3′ T3
Terms and licenses: Academic/Nonprofit Terms; Industry Terms: Not Available to Industry
How to cite: pClneoMyc mouse LNX2 was a gift from Yutaka Hata (Addgene plasmid # 37010 ; http://n2t.net/addgene:37010 ; RRID:Addgene_37010)
