[The description below was written by a language model from this plasmid's Addgene catalogue record.]
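Description:
pClneoMyc mouse LNX2 is a mammalian expression plasmid built on the commercial pCI-neo backbone (about 5.5 kb without insert), modified to supply an N-terminal Myc epitope tag. It is maintained in E. coli as a high-copy plasmid under ampicillin selection, and it carries a neomycin resistance marker so that transfected mammalian cells can be selected with G418, allowing either transient expression or the derivation of stable lines. No feature table accompanies the record, so elements such as the bacterial origin, polyadenylation signals or any intron in the backbone are not itemised here, and the insert size is not stated.

The payload is the mouse Lnx2 coding sequence (ligand of Numb protein X 2), cloned between MluI and SalI sites, both of which remain intact so the insert can be excised or swapped. Expression is driven by the CMV promoter, a strong constitutive promoter in most mammalian cell types, and the protein is produced as a Myc-LNX2 fusion with the tag at the N terminus. The Myc epitope allows detection by immunoblotting or immunofluorescence and recovery by immunoprecipitation with standard anti-Myc antibodies, without needing an LNX2-specific reagent.

The associated publication examined LNX-family proteins as endocytic scaffolds for junctional adhesion molecule 4, which suggests the construct was used to express tagged LNX2 in cultured cells for protein interaction and localisation studies, probably for comparison with other LNX family members. The record itself does not specify the particular experiments.
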