>Addgene plasmid #37010 | pClneoMyc mouse LNX2 | addgene partial sequence | sequence record 47203 | chim-int-F 5'-TCTTACTGACATCCACTTTGCC-3'
CCAGTTCATTACAGCTCTTAAGGCTAGAGTACTTAATACGACTCACTATAGGCTAGACCCCCCAACATGG
AGCAGAAGCTTATCAGCGAGGAGGACCTGCTCGAGGAATTCACGCGTGGAACAACCAGTGACGAGATGGT
GCCCGTGGAGCAGGCCTCCTCGACCTCCTCCCTAGATCCCCTGTGCTTCGAGTGCGGCCAGCAGCACTGG
GCGAGAGAAAACCACCTGTACAACTACCAGGGGGAGGTGGACGACGACCTCGTGTGCCACATTTGCCTCC
AGCCCCTGCTCCAGCCGCTCGACACGCCCTGCGGACACACGTTCTGCCACAAGTGCCTCAGAAACTTCCT
GCAGGAGAAGGATTTCTGCCCGCTGGACCGCAAGCGGCTTCATTTCAAGCTGTGTAAGAAGTCTAGCATC
CTGGTCCACAAGCTGCTGGACAAACTGCTGGTCCTGTGTCCGTTCTCTCCCGTGTGCCAAGATGTGATGC
AGCGCTGTGACCTAGAGGCACATCTTAAAAACAGGTGTCCTGGAGCCTCTCACCGGAGAGTCGATCTAGA
GAGAAGGAAAACGAGTCAAACTCAAACACAGATTGAGGGTGAAACTGGATCTACTGTCATAGATCCTCCA
G
